Addgene plasmid #135465: TDH3-STE2Δ(301-431)-BFP-CIBN-MKII-eLOV-TEVcs(ENLYFQ/M)LexAVP16-tCYC
Purpose: Membrane-anchored TF used for yeast directed evolution of TEV protease
Depositing lab: Alice Ting. Depositing organization: Stanford University. Publication: Directed evolution improves the catalytic efficiency of TEV protease. Sanchez MI, Ting AY. Nat Methods. 2019 Dec 9. pii: 10.1038/s41592-019-0665-7. doi: 10.1038/s41592-019-0665-7. PubMed 31819267.
Backbone
  Vector backbone: pRG205
  Backbone manufacturer: Robert Gnuegge
  Backbone size w/o insert (bp): 5660
  Total vector size (bp): 9565
  Vector type: Yeast Expression
  Selectable markers: LEU2
Growth in bacteria
  Bacterial resistance: Ampicillin, 100 μg/mL
  Growth temperature: 37°C
  Growth strain: DH5alpha
  Copy number: High Copy
Gene/Insert
  Gene/Insert name: STE2Δ(301-431)-BFP-CIBN-MKII-eLOV-TEVcs(ENLYFQ/M)-LexAVP16
  Species: Synthetic
  Insert size (bp): 3915
  Promoter: TDH3
  Tag / fusion protein: BFP, flag
  Cloning method: Gibson Cloning
  Sequencing primers: 5′ GGTAGGTATTGATTGTAATTCTGTAAATC; 3′ CTTCAGGTTGTCTAACTCCTTCCTTTTC
Terms and licenses: Academic/Nonprofit Terms; Industry Terms: Not Available to Industry
Depositor comments: For integration in yeast, linearize plasmid with AscI. The reporter genes associated with this construct are #58432, #58433 and #58434 published in: Nucleic Acids Res. 42, e130–e130 (2014)
How to cite: TDH3-STE2Δ(301-431)-BFP-CIBN-MKII-eLOV-TEVcs(ENLYFQ/M)LexAVP16-tCYC was a gift from Alice Ting (Addgene plasmid # 135465 ; http://n2t.net/addgene:135465 ; RRID:Addgene_135465)
