[The description below was written by a language model from this plasmid's Addgene catalogue record and pLannotate feature annotations shown in this document.]
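Description:
TDH3-STE2Δ(301-431)-BFP-CIBN-MKII-eLOV-TEVcs(ENLYFQ/M)LexAVP16-tCYC is a 9.6 kb yeast expression plasmid built on the pRG205 integrating backbone. It is propagated in E. coli through a high-copy ColE1/pUC origin with ampicillin resistance. No yeast replication origin is annotated, and the depositor notes that the plasmid is linearised with AscI for chromosomal integration. Yeast transformants are selected with the LEU2 auxotrophic marker, which is expressed from its own promoter.

The payload is a single synthetic fusion protein of about 3.9 kb, driven by the strong constitutive TDH3 (GAP) promoter and terminated by the CYC1 terminator. At the N-terminus is a C-terminally truncated alpha-factor receptor, STE2 lacking residues 301–431, which serves as the membrane anchor. It is followed by a FLAG epitope and BFP for detection, then CIBN, the Arabidopsis CIB1 fragment that binds blue-light-activated CRY2. Next come a short CaMKII-derived segment (MKII) and the eLOV domain, which the automated annotation labels as the related LOV-derived protein miniSOG. After eLOV sits a TEV protease cleavage site (ENLYFQ/M) and then the LexA DNA-binding protein fused to the VP16 activation domain.

The record gives its purpose as a membrane-anchored transcription factor for yeast directed evolution of TEV protease. Cleavage at the TEV site would release LexA-VP16 from the membrane so that it can activate separate LexA-responsive reporter constructs, which the depositor lists as companion plasmids. This links protease activity to a selectable readout. CIBN and the LOV domain are light-responsive parts, and presumably allow light-gated recruitment of the protease and exposure of the cleavage site, although the record does not spell this out.
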