Features (pLannotate 1.2.2; 23 found; start..end, strand, type, name):
     43..957     +  CDS            STE2 (fragment): STE2_YEAST - Experimental evidence at protein level: Swiss-Prot protein existence level 1. Receptor for the peptide pheromone alpha factor, the mating factor of yeast. From Saccharomyces cerevisiae (strain ATCC 204508 / S288c) (Baker's yeast).
    979..1003    +  CDS            3xFLAG (fragment): three tandem FLAG® epitope tags
   1012..1728    +  CDS            BFP: blue variant of GFP mammalian codon-optimized
   1753..2262    +  CDS            CIBN: N-terminal portion of the CIB1 transcription factor from Arabidopsis thaliana binds to CRY2 (cryptochrome 2) that has absorbed blue light (Kennedy et al., 2010)
   2281..2346    +  CDS            CAMK2A (fragment): KCC2A_HUMAN - Also known as CAMKA, KIAA0968. Experimental evidence at protein level: Swiss-Prot protein existence level 1. Calcium/calmodulin-dependent protein kinase that functions autonomously after Ca(2+)/calmodulin-binding and autophosphorylation, and is involved in synaptic plasticity, neurotransmitter release and long-term potentiation. Member of the NMDAR signaling complex in excitatory synapses, it regulates NMDAR-dependent potentiation of the AMPAR and therefore excitatory synaptic transmission (By similarity). Regulates dendritic spine development (PubMed:28130356). Also regulates th
   2494..2811    +  CDS            miniSOG: miniSOG is a basic (constitutively fluorescent) cyan fluorescent protein published in 2011, derived from Arabidopsis thaliana. It requires the cofactor flavin for fluorescence.
   2926..3531    +  CDS            lexA: LEXA_ECOLI - Also known as exrA, spr, tsl, umuA. Experimental evidence at protein level: Swiss-Prot protein existence level 1. Represses a number of genes involved in the response to DNA damage (SOS response), including recA and lexA. Binds to the 16 bp palindromic sequence 5'-CTGTATATATATACAG-3'. In the presence of single- stranded DNA, RecA interacts with LexA causing an autocatalytic cleavage which disrupts the DNA-binding part of LexA, leading to derepression of the SOS regulon and eventually DNA repair. Implicated in hydroxy radical-mediated cell death induced by hydroxyurea treatment (Pu
   3718..3951    +  CDS            VP16 AD: transcriptional activation domain of herpes simplex virus protein VP16 (Triezenberg et al., 1988; Cousens et al., 1989); UL48
   3995..4244    +  terminator     CYC1 terminator: S. cerevisiae CYC1; transcription terminator for CYC1
   4366..4383    -  promoter       LEU2 promoter (fragment): S. cerevisiae LEU2
   4407..4425    -  promoter       T3 promoter: promoter for bacteriophage T3 RNA polymerase
   4470..4486    -  protein_bind   lac operator: The lac repressor binds to the lac operator to inhibit transcription in E. coli. This inhibition can be relieved by adding lactose or isopropyl-β-D-thiogalactopyranoside (IPTG). lac repressor encoded by lacI
   4566..4670    -  CDS            YC021_YEAST (fragment): Protein predicted: Swiss-Prot protein existence level 4. From Saccharomyces cerevisiae (strain ATCC 204508 / S288c) (Baker's yeast).
   4682..4733    -  CDS            lacI (fragment): lac repressor; lacI; The lac repressor binds to the lac operator to inhibit transcription in E. coli. This inhibition can be relieved by adding lactose or isopropyl-β-D-thiogalactopyranoside (IPTG).
   4916..5504    -  rep_origin     ori: high-copy-number ColE1/pMB1/pBR322/pUC origin of replication
   5683..6543    -  CDS            AmpR: β-lactamase; bla; confers resistance to ampicillin, carbenicillin, and related antibiotics
   6544..6648    -  promoter       AmpR promoter: bla
   7027..8121    -  CDS            LEU2: 3-isopropylmalate dehydrogenase, required for leucine biosynthesis; S. cerevisiae LEU2; yeast auxotrophic marker
   8122..8527    -  promoter       LEU2 promoter: S. cerevisiae LEU2
   8680..8758    -  CDS            lacZα (fragment): LacZα fragment of β-galactosidase; lacZ fragment
   8761..8779    +  promoter       T7 promoter: promoter for bacteriophage T7 RNA polymerase
   8899..9565    +  promoter       GAP promoter: S. cerevisiae TDH3; promoter for glyceraldehyde-3-phosphate dehydrogenase
   9565..44      +  misc_feature   MCS (fragment) (across the origin): pBluescript multiple cloning site
>Addgene plasmid #135465 | TDH3-STE2Δ(301-431)-BFP-CIBN-MKII-eLOV-TEVcs(ENLYFQ/M)LexAVP16-tCYC | addgene full sequence | sequence record 267517 | Addgene NGS Result
ACTAGTGGAACCCCCGGGCTGCAGGAATTCGATATCAAGCTTATGTCTGATGCGGCTCCTTCATTGAGCA
ATCTATTTTATGATCCAACGTATAATCCTGGTCAAAGCACCATTAACTACACTTCCATATATGGGAATGG
ATCTACCATCACTTTCGATGAGTTGCAAGGTTTAGTTAACAGTACTGTTACTCAGGCCATTATGTTTGGT
GTCAGATGTGGTGCAGCTGCTTTGACTTTGATTGTCATGTGGATGACATCGAGAAGCAGAAAAACGCCGA
TTTTCATTATCAACCAAGTTTCATTGTTTTTAATCATTTTGCATTCTGCACTCTATTTTAAATATTTACT
GTCTAATTACTCTTCAGTGACTTACGCTCTCACCGGATTTCCTCAGTTCATCAGTAGAGGTGACGTTCAT
GTTTATGGTGCTACAAATATAATTCAAGTCCTTCTTGTGGCTTCTATTGAGACTTCACTGGTGTTTCAGA
TAAAAGTTATTTTCACAGGCGACAACTTCAAAAGGATAGGTTTGATGCTGACGTCGATATCTTTCACTTT
AGGGATTGCTACAGTTACCATGTATTTTGTAAGCGCTGTTAAAGGTATGATTGTGACTTATAATGATGTT
AGTGCCACCCAAGATAAATACTTCAATGCATCCACAATTTTACTTGCATCCTCAATAAACTTTATGTCAT
TTGTCCTGGTAGTTAAATTGATTTTAGCTATTAGATCAAGAAGATTCCTTGGTCTCAAGCAGTTCGATAG
TTTCCATATTTTACTCATAATGTCATGTCAATCTTTGTTGGTTCCATCGATAATATTCATCCTCGCATAC
AGTTTGAAACCAAACCAGGGAACAGATGTCTTGACTACTGTTGCAACATTACTTGCTGTATTGTCTTTAC
CATTATCATCAATGTGGGCCACGGCTGCTAATGGAGGGTCAGGCACAGGTGGCTCTCCATGGGGTTCAGA
TTACAAGGATGACGACGATAAGGGGTCTGGAATGGTGAGCAAGGGCGAGGAGCTGTTCACCGGGGTGGTG
CCCATCCTGGTCGAGCTGGACGGCGACGTAAACGGCCACAAGTTCAGCGTGTCCGGCGAGGGCGAGGGCG
ATGCCACCTACGGCAAGCTGACCCTGAAGTTCATCTGCACCACCGGCAAGCTGCCCGTGCCCTGGCCCAC
CCTCGTGACCACCCTGAGCCACGGCGTCCAGTGCTTCAGCCGCTACCCCGACCACATGAAGCAGCACGAC
TTCTTCAAGTCCGCCATGCCCGAAGGCTACGTCCAGGAGCGCACCATCTTCTTCAAGGACGACGGCAACT
ACAAGACCCGCGCCGAGGTGAAGTTCGAGGGCGACACCCTGGTGAACCGCATCGAGCTGAAGGGCATCGA
CTTCAAGGAGGACGGCAACATCCTGGGGCACAAGCTGGAGTACAACTTCAACAGCCACAACGTCTATATC
ATGGCCGACAAGCAGAAGAACGGCATCAAGGTGAACTTCAAGATCCGCCACAACATCGAGGACGGCAGCG
TGCAGCTCGCCGACCACTACCAGCAGAACACCCCCATCGGCGACGGCCCCGTGCTGCTGCCCGACAGCCA
CTACCTGAGCACCCAGTCCGCCCTGAGCAAAGACCCCAACGAGAAGCGCGATCACATGGTCCTGCTGGAG
TTCGTGACCGCCGCCGGGATCACTCTCGGCATGGACGAGCTGTACAAGCCATGGGGATCTGGCACAGGCG
GGATGAATGGAGCTATAGGAGGTGACCTTTTGCTCAATTTTCCTGACATGTCGGTCCTAGAGCGCCAAAG
GGCTCACCTCAAGTACCTCAATCCCACCTTTGATTCTCCTCTCGCCGGCTTCTTTGCCGATTCTTCAATG
ATTACCGGCGGCGAGATGGACAGCTATCTTTCGACTGCCGGTTTGAATCTTCCGATGATGTACGGTGAGA
CGACGGTGGAAGGTGATTCAAGACTCTCAATTTCGCCGGAAACGACGCTTGGGACTGGAAATTTCAAGGC
AGCGAAGTTTGATACAGAGACTAAGGATTGTAATGAGGCGGCGAAGAAGATGACGATGAACAGAGATGAC
CTAGTAGAAGAAGGAGAAGAAGAGAAGTCGAAAATAACAGAGCAAAACAATGGGAGCACAAAAAGCATCA
AGAAGATGAAACACAAAGCCAAGAAAGAAGAGAACAATTTCTCTAATGATTCATCTAAAGTGACGAAGGA
ATTGGAGAAAACGGATTATATTCATGGTGGCTCTGGTAGCTTCAACGCTCGCAGGAAGCTGGCTGGTGCT
ATCCTGACTACCATGCTCTTCACAAGAAACTTCAGCGGCAGCTTTAATGCGCGGCGCAAGCTAGCCGGAG
CCATACTTACGACAATGTTGTTTACCAGAAATTTTTCGGAGCTGGCCGAGAAGCTGGCCGGCCTGGACAT
CAACGGTGGAGCTAGCGGCAGCCGGGCGACCACCCTGGAACGTATTGAAAAGAGCTTTGTGATTACCGAT
CCGCGTCTGCCGGATAACCCGATTATTTTTGTGAGCGATAGCTTTCTGCAGCTGACCGAATATAGCCGTG
AAGAAATTCTGGGCCGTAACTGCCGTTTTCTGCAGGGCCCGGAAACCGATCGTGCGACCGTGCGTAAAAT
TCGTGATGCGATTGATAACCAGACCGAAGTGACCGTGCAGCTGATTAACTATACCAAAAGCGGCAAAAAA
TTTTGGAACCTGTTTCATCTGCAGCCGATGCGTGATCAGAAAGGCGATGTGCAGTATTTTATTGGCGTGC
AGCTGGATGGTACCGAACGTGTGCGTGATGCGGCGGAACGTGAAGCTGTGATGCTGGTCAAGAAAACCGC
GGAGGAAATCGACGAAGCCGCTAAGGAAAATCTCTACTTCCAGATGGGCGGGCCTATGAAAGCGTTAACG
GCCAGGCAACAAGAGGTGTTTGATCTCATCCGTGATCACATCAGCCAGACAGGTATGCCGCCGACGCGTG
CGGAAATCGCGCAGCGTTTGGGGTTCCGTTCCCCAAACGCGGCTGAAGAACATCTGAAGGCGCTGGCACG
CAAAGGCGTTATTGAAATTGTTTCCGGCGCATCACGCGGGATTCGTCTGTTGCAGGAAGAGGAAGAAGGG
TTGCCGCTGGTAGGTCGTGTGGCTGCCGGTGAACCACTTCTGGCGCAACAGCATATTGAAGGTCATTATC
AGGTCGATCCTTCCTTATTCAAGCCGAATGCTGATTTCCTGCTGCGCGTCAGCGGGATGTCGATGAAAGA
CATCGGCATTATGGATGGTGACTTGCTGGCAGTGCATAAAACTCAGGATGTACGTAACGGTCAGGTCGTT
GTCGCACGTATTGATGACGAGGTTACCGTTAAGCGCCTGAAAAAACAGGGCAATAAAGTCGAACTGTTGC
CAGAAAATAGCGAGTTTAAACCAATTGTCGTAGATCTTCGTCAGCAGAGCTTCACCATTGAAGGGCTGGC
GGTTGGGGTTATTCGCAACGGCGACTGGCTGGGTGATATCATGCAGGATCTGCCGGGCAACGATAACAGC
ACCGCGGGCGCGCGTACGAAAAACAATTACGGGTCTACCATCGAGGGCCTGCTCGATCTCCCGGACGACG
ACGCCCCCGAAGAGGCGGGGCTGGCGGCTCCGCGCCTGTCCTTTCTCCCCGCGGGACACACGCGCAGACT
GTCGACGGCCCCCCCGACCGATGTCAGCCTGGGGGACGAATTGCACTTAGACGGCGAGGACGTGGCGATG
GCGCATGCCGACGCGCTAGACGATTTCGATCTGGACATGTTGGGGGACGGGGATTCCCCGGGTCCGGGAT
TTACCCCCCACGACTCCGCCCCCTACGGCGCTCTGGATATGGCCGACTTCGAGTTTGAGCAGATGTTTAC
CGATGCCCTTGGAATTGACGAGTACGGTGGGAAGCTCTAATAGCTCGAGACAGGCCCCTTTTCCTTTGTC
TATATCATGTAATTAGTTATGTCACGCTTACATTCACGCCCTCCTCCCACATCCGCTCTAACCGAAAAGG
AAGGAGTTAGACAACCTGAAGTCTAGGTCCCTATTTATTTTTTTTAATAGTTATGTTAGTATTAAGAACG
TTATTTATATTTCAAATTTTTCTTTTTTTTCTGTACAAACGCGTGTACGCATGTAACATTATACTGAAAA
CCTTGCTTGAGAAGGTTTTGGGACGCTCGAAGGCTTTAATTTGCAAGGTTCGCAGTTTACACTCTCATCG
TCGCTCTCATCATCGCTTCCGTTGTTGTTTTCCTTAGTAGCGTCTGCTTGGTACCCAGCTTCGGCCGTAT
TTACAGATAACGATGTCGTTATTATATATATATATATATATTGTCACTTGTACCCAGCTTTTGTTCCCTT
TAGTGAGGGTTAATTTCGAGCTTGGCGTAATCATGGTCATAGCTGTTTCCTGTGTGAAATTGTTATCCGC
TCACAACAGCTGTAATATATAGTAGTAACCTGAAAAATAGTCAATGCCCGTGGTTCATTTGCCAATAGAA
CAGTCGATGTGATCAATGTACACGAAAGTCAATATAAAATATCCAAATAGCCAATGGTGTCAGGACGGCT
AAGGCAAATGCAACTTTGAAATACTTATTCGGTTTGCATCTTGGCGCGCCTCTTCCTGCAGGCATTAATG
AATCGGCCAACGCGCGGGGAGAGGCGGTTTGCGTATTGGGCGCTCTTCCGCTTCCTCGCTCACTGACTCG
CTGCGCTCGGTCGTTCGGCTGCGGCGAGCGGTATCAGCTCACTCAAAGGCGGTAATACGGTTATCCACAG
AATCAGGGGATAACGCAGGAAAGAACATGTGAGCAAAAGGCCAGCAAAAGGCCAGGAACCGTAAAAAGGC
CGCGTTGCTGGCGTTTTTCCATAGGCTCCGCCCCCCTGACGAGCATCACAAAAATCGACGCTCAAGTCAG
AGGTGGCGAAACCCGACAGGACTATAAAGATACCAGGCGTTTCCCCCTGGAAGCTCCCTCGTGCGCTCTC
CTGTTCCGACCCTGCCGCTTACCGGATACCTGTCCGCCTTTCTCCCTTCGGGAAGCGTGGCGCTTTCTCA
TAGCTCACGCTGTAGGTATCTCAGTTCGGTGTAGGTCGTTCGCTCCAAGCTGGGCTGTGTGCACGAACCC
CCCGTTCAGCCCGACCGCTGCGCCTTATCCGGTAACTATCGTCTTGAGTCCAACCCGGTAAGACACGACT
TATCGCCACTGGCAGCAGCCACTGGTAACAGGATTAGCAGAGCGAGGTATGTAGGCGGTGCTACAGAGTT
CTTGAAGTGGTGGCCTAACTACGGCTACACTAGAAGAACAGTATTTGGTATCTGCGCTCTGCTGAAGCCA
GTTACCTTCGGAAAAAGAGTTGGTAGCTCTTGATCCGGCAAACAAACCACCGCTGGTAGCGGTGGTTTTT
TTGTTTGCAAGCAGCAGATTACGCGCAGAAAAAAAGGATCTCAAGAAGATCCTTTGATCTTTTGTTTAAA
CCTACGGGGTCTGACGCTCAGTGGAACGAAAACTCACGTTAAGGGATTTTGGTCATGAGATTATCAAAAA
GGATCTTCACCTAGATCCTTTTAAATTAAAAATGAAGTTTTAAATCAATCTAAAGTATATATGAGTAAAC
TTGGTCTGACAGTTACCAATGCTTAATCAGTGAGGCACCTATCTCAGCGATCTGTCTATTTCGTTCATCC
ATAGTTGCCTGACTCCCCGTCGTGTAGATAACTACGATACGGGAGGGCTTACCATCTGGCCCCAGTGCTG
CAATGATACCGCGAGACCCACGCTCACCGGCTCCAGATTTATCAGCAATAAACCAGCCAGCCGGAAGGGC
CGAGCGCAGAAGTGGTCCTGCAACTTTATCCGCCTCCATCCAGTCTATTAATTGTTGCCGGGAAGCTAGA
GTAAGTAGTTCGCCAGTTAATAGTTTGCGCAACGTTGTTGCCATTGCTACAGGCATCGTGGTGTCACGCT
CGTCGTTTGGTATGGCTTCATTCAGCTCCGGTTCCCAACGATCAAGGCGAGTTACATGATCCCCCATGTT
GTGCAAAAAAGCGGTTAGCTCCTTCGGTCCTCCGATGGTTGTCAGAAGTAAGTTGGCCGCAGTGTTATCA
CTCATGGTTATGGCAGCACTGCATAATTCTCTTACTGTCATGCCATCCGTAAGATGCTTTTCTGTGACTG
GTGAGTACTCAACCAAGTCATTCTGAGAATAGTGTATGCGGCGACCGAGTTGCTCTTGCCCGGCGTCAAT
ACGGGATAATACCGCGCCACATAGCAGAACTTTAAAAGTGCTCATCATTGGAAAACGTTCTTCGGGGCGA
AAACTCTCAAGGATCTTACCGCTGTTGAGATCCAGTTCGATGTAACCCACTCGTGCACCCAACTGATCTT
CAGCATCTTTTACTTTCACCAGCGTTTCTGGGTGAGCAAAAACAGGAAGGCAAAATGCCGCAAAAAAGGG
AATAAGGGCGACACGGAAATGTTGAATACTCATACTCTTCCTTTTTCAATATTATTGAAGCATTTATCAG
GGTTATTGTCTCATGAGCGGATACATATTTGAATGTATTTAGAAAAATAAACAAATAGGGGTTCCGCGCA
CATTTCCCCGAAAAGTGCCACCTGACGTCGAAAGAACGCGGCATTAGCAACATTTGCGAAGCGAACGATT
TTGCGAACTGCTATTAATTAACTCTGGCGCGCCTAACTTTTTGTGTGGTGCCCTCCTCCTTGTCAATATT
AATGTTAAAGTGCAATTCTTTTTCCTTATCACGTTGAGCCATTAGTATCAATTTGCTTACCTGTATTCCT
TTACATCCTCCTTTTTCTCCTTCTTGATAAATGTATGTAGATTGCGTATATAGTTTCGTCTACCCTATGA
ACATATTCCATTTTGTAATTTCGTGTCGCATATGTTTCTATTATGAATTTCATTTATAAAGTTTATGTAC
AAATATCATAAAAAAAGAGAATCTTTTTAAGCAAGGATTTTCTTAACTTCTTCGGCGACAGCATCACCGA
CTTCGGTGGTACTGTTGGAACCACCTAAATCACCAGTTCTGATACCTGCATCCAAAACCTTTTTAACTGC
ATCTTCAATGGCCTTACCTTCTTCAGGCAAGTTCAATGACAATTTCAACATCATTGCAGCAGACAAGATA
GTGGCGATAGGGTTGACCTTATTCTTTGGCAAATCTGGAGCAGAACCGTGGCATGGTTCGTACAAACCAA
ATGCGGTGTTCTTGTCTGGCAAAGAGGCCAAGGACGCAGATGGCAACAAACCCAAGGAACCTGGGATAAC
GGAGGCTTCATCGGAGATGATGTCACCAAACATGTTGCTGGTGATTATAATACCATTTAGGTGGGTTGGG
TTCTTAACTAGGATCATGGCGGCAGAATCAATCAATTGATGTTGAACCTTCAATGTAGGAAATTCGTTCT
TGATGGTTTCCTCCACAGTTTTTCTCCATAATCTTGAAGAGGCCAAAACATTAGCTTTATCCAAGGACCA
AATAGGCAATGGTGGCTCATGTTGTAGGGCCATGAAAGCGGCCATTCTTGTGATTCTTTGCACTTCTGGA
ACGGTGTATTGTTCACTATCCCAAGCGACACCATCACCATCGTCTTCCTTTCTCTTACCAAAGTAAATAC
CTCCCACTAATTCTCTGACAACAACGAAGTCAGTACCTTTAGCAAATTGTGGCTTGATTGGAGATAAGTC
TAAAAGAGAGTCGGATGCAAAGTTACATGGTCTTAAGTTGGCGTACAATTGAAGTTCTTTACGGATTTTT
AGTAAACCTTGTTCAGGTCTAACACTACCAGTACCCCATTTAGGACCACCCACAGCACCTAACAAAACGG
CATCAGCCTTCTTGGAGGCTTCCAGCGCCTCATCTGGAAGTGGAACACCTGTAGCATCGATAGCAGCACC
ACCAATTAAATGATTTTGGAAATCGAACTTGACATTGGAACGAACATCAGAAATAGCTTTAAGAACCTTA
ATGGCTTCGGCTGTGATTTCTTGACCAACGTGGTCACCTGGCAAAACGACGATCTTCTTAGGGGCAGACA
TTAGAATGGTATATCCTTGAAATATATATATATATTGCTGAAATGTAAAAGGTAAGAAAAGTTAGAAAGT
AAGACGATTGCTAACCACCTATTGGAAAAAACAATAGGTCCTTAAATAATATTGTCAACTTCAAGTATTG
TGATGCAAGCATTTAGTCATGAACGCTTCTCTATTCTATATGAAAAGCCGGTTCCGGCGCTCTCACCTTT
CCTTTTTCTCCCAATTTTTCAGTTGAAAAAGGTATATGCGTCAGGCGACCTCTGAAATTAACAAAAAATT
TCCAGTCATCGAATTTGATTCTGTGCGATAGCGCCCCTGTGTGTTCTCGTTATGTTGAGGAAAAAAATAA
TGGTTGCTAAGAGATTCGAACTCTTGCATCTTACGATACCTGAGTATTCCCACAGTTAACTGCGGTCAAG
ATATTTCTTGAATCAGGCGCCTTAGACCGCTCGGCCAAACAACCAATTACTTGTTGAGAAATAGAGTATA
ATTATCCTATAAATATAACGTTTTTGAACACACATGAACAAGGAAGTACAGGACAATTGATTTTCGATCG
GATGTGCTGCAAGGCGATTAAGTTGGGTAACGCCAGGGTTTTCCCAGTCACGACGTTGTAAAACGACGGC
CAGTGAATTGTAATACGACTCACTATAGGGCGAATTGGAGAAACAGAATAATATATAAACCTGTATAATA
TAACCTTGAAGACTATATTTCTTTTCGCGGCCGCCTATAGGGCGAATTGGAGCTCCCGCTCTAGACAGTT
CGAGTTTATCATTATCAATACTGCCATTTCAAAGAATACGTAAATAATTAATAGTAGTGATTTTCCTAAC
TTTATTTAGTCAAAAAATTAGCCTTTTAATTCTGCTGTAACCCGTACATGCCCAAAATAGGGGGCGGGTT
ACACAGAATATATAACATCGTAGGTGTCTGGGTGAACAGTTTATTCCTGGCATCCACTAAATATAATGGA
GCCCGCTTTTTAAGCTGGCATCCAGAAAAAAAAAGAATCCCAGCACCAAAATATTGTTTTCTTCACCAAC
CATCAGTTCATAGGTCCATTCTCTTAGCGCAACTACAGAGAACAGGGGCACAAACAGGCAAAAAACGGGC
ACAACCTCAATGGAGTGATGCAACCTGCCTGGAGTAAATGATGACACAAGGCAATTGACCCACGCATGTA
TCTATCTCATTTTCTTACACCTTCTATTACCTTCTGCTCTCTCTGATTTGGAAAAAGCTGAAAAAAAAGG
TTGAAACCAGTTCCCTGAAATTATTCCCCTACTTGACTAATAAGTATATAAAGACGGTAGGTATTGATTG
TAATTCTGTAAATCTATTTCTTAAACTTCTTAAATTCTACTTTTATAGTTAGTCTTTTTTTTAGTTTTAA
AACACCAAGAACTTAGTTTCGAATAAACACACATAAACAAACAAA
